>Addgene plasmid #99497 | pAP974-1 | addgene full sequence | sequence record 193533 | Addgene NGS Result
GGATTTTGGTCATGAGATTATCAAAAAGGATCTTCACCTAGATCCTTTTAAATTAAAAATGAAGTTTTAA
ATCAATCTAAAGTATATATGAGTAAACTTGGTCTGACAGTTACCAATGCTTAATCAGTGAGGCACCTATC
TCAGCGATCTGTCTATTTCGTTCATCCATAGTTGCCTGACTCCCCGTCGTGTAGATAACTACGATACGGG
AGGGCTTACCATCTGGCCCCAGTGCTGCAATGATACCGCGAGACCCACGCTCACCGGCTCCAGATTTATC
AGCAATAAACCAGCCAGCCGGAAGGGCCGAGCGCAGAAGTGGTCCTGCAACTTTATCCGCCTCCATCCAG
TCTATTAATTGTTGCCGGGAAGCTAGAGTAAGTAGTTCGCCAGTTAATAGTTTGCGCAACGTTGTTGCCA
TTGCTACAGGCATCGTGGTGTCACGCTCGTCGTTTGGTATGGCTTCATTCAGCTCCGGTTCCCAACGATC
AAGGCGAGTTACATGATCCCCCATGTTGTGCAAAAAAGCGGTTAGCTCCTTCGGTCCTCCGATCGTTGTC
AGAAGTAAGTTGGCCGCAGTGTTATCACTCATGGTTATGGCAGCACTGCATAATTCTCTTACTGTCATGC
CATCCGTAAGATGCTTTTCTGTGACTGGTGAGTACTCAACCAAGTCATTCTGAGAATAGTGTATGCGGCG
ACCGAGTTGCTCTTGCCCGGCGTCAATACGGGATAATACCGCGCCACATAGCAGAACTTTAAAAGTGCTC
ATCATTGGAAAACGTTCTTCGGGGCGAAAACTCTCAAGGATCTTACCGCTGTTGAGATCCAGTTCGATGT
AACCCACTCGTGCACCCAACTGATCTTCAGCATCTTTTACTTTCACCAGCGTTTCTGGGTGAGCAAAAAC
AGGAAGGCAAAATGCCGCAAAAAAGGGAATAAGGGCGACACGGAAATGTTGAATACTCATACTCTTCCTT
TTTCAATATTATTGAAGCATTTATCAGGGTTATTGTCTCATGAGCGGATACATATTTGAATGTATTTAGA
AAAATAAACAAATAGGGGTTCCGCGCACATTTCCCCGAAAAGTGCCACCTGACGTCTAAGAAACCATTAT
TATCATGACATTAACCTATAAAAATAGGCGTATCACGAGGCCCTTTCGTCTCGCGCGTTTCGGTGATGAC
GGTGAAAACCTCTGACACATGCAGCTCCCGGAGACGGTCACAGCTTGTCTGTAAGCGGATGCCGGGAGCA
GACAAGCCCGTCAGGGCGCGTCAGCGGGTGTTGGCGGGTGTCGGGGCTGGCTTAACTATGCGGCATCAGA
GCAGATTGTACTGAGAGTGCACCATATGCGGTGTGAAATACCGCACAGATGCGTAAGGAGAAAATACCGC
ATCAGGCGCCATTCGCCATTCAGGCTGCGCAACTGTTGGGAAGGGCGATCGGTGCGGGCCTCTTCGCTAT
TACGCCAGCTGGCGAAAGGGGGATGTGCTGCAAGGCGATTAAGTTGGGTAACGCCAGGGTTTTCCCAGTC
ACGACGTTGTAAAACGACGGCCAGTGAATTCGAGCTCGGTACCCGGGGATCGAGAACCTCTACTTCCAAG
GATGCCCGGGGGATCGGTGGAGCTCCACCGGTGGCGGCCGCTCTAGAACTAGTGTGTCTAAGGGCGAAGA
GCTGATTAAGGAGAACATGCACATGAAGCTGTACATGGAGGGCACCGTGAACAACCACCACTTCAAATGC
ACATCCGAGGGCGAAGGCAAGCCCTACGAGGGCACCCAGACCATGAGAATCAAGGTGGTCGAGGGCGGCC
CTCTCCCCTTCGCCTTTGACATCCTGGCTACCAGCTTCATGTACGGCAGCAGAACCTTCATCAACCACAC
CCAGGGCATCCCCGACTTCTTTAAGCAGTCCTTTCCTGAGGGCTTCACATGGGAGAGAGTCACCACATAC
GAAGACGGGGGCGTGCTGACCGCTACCCAGGACACCAGCCTCCAGGACGGCTGTCTCATCTACAACGTCA
AGATCAGAGGGGTGAACTTCCCATCCAACGGCCCTGTGATGCAGAAGAAAACACTCGGCTGGGAGGCCAA
TACCGAGATGCTGTACCCCGCTGACGGCGGCCTGGAAGGCAGAAGCGACATGGCCCTGAAGCTCGTGGGC
GGGGGCCACCTGATCTGCAATTTCAAGACCACATACAGATCCAAGAAACCCGCTAAGAACCTCAAGATGC
CCGGCGTCTACTATGTGGACCACAGACTGGAAAGAATCAAAGAGGCCGACAAAGAGACCTACGTCGAGCA
GCACGAGGTGGCTGTGGCCAGATACTGCGACCTCCCTAGCAAACTGGGGCACAAACTTAATGACTACAAA
GACCATGACGGTGATTATAAAGATCATGATATCGATTACAAGGATGACGATGACAAGGATCCTCTAGAGT
CGACCTGCAGGCATGCAAGCTTGGCGTAATCATGGTCATAGCTGTTTCCTGTGTGAAATTGTTATCCGCT
CACAATTCCACACAACATACGAGCCGGAAGCATAAAGTGTAAAGCCTGGGGTGCCTAATGAGTGAGCTAA
CTCACATTAATTGCGTTGCGCTCACTGCCCGCTTTCCAGTCGGGAAACCTGTCGTGCCAGCTGCATTAAT
GAATCGGCCAACGCGCGGGGAGAGGCGGTTTGCGTATTGGGCGCTCTTCCGCTTCCTCGCTCACTGACTC
GCTGCGCTCGGTCGTTCGGCTGCGGCGAGCGGTATCAGCTCACTCAAAGGCGGTAATACGGTTATCCACA
GAATCAGGGGATAACGCAGGAAAGAACATGTGAGCAAAAGGCCAGCAAAAGGCCAGGAACCGTAAAAAGG
CCGCGTTGCTGGCGTTTTTCCATAGGCTCCGCCCCCCTGACGAGCATCACAAAAATCGACGCTCAAGTCA
GAGGTGGCGAAACCCGACAGGACTATAAAGATACCAGGCGTTTCCCCCTGGAAGCTCCCTCGTGCGCTCT
CCTGTTCCGACCCTGCCGCTTACCGGATACCTGTCCGCCTTTCTCCCTTCGGGAAGCGTGGCGCTTTCTC
ATAGCTCACGCTGTAGGTATCTCAGTTCGGTGTAGGTCGTTCGCTCCAAGCTGGGCTGTGTGCACGAACC
CCCCGTTCAGCCCGACCGCTGCGCCTTATCCGGTAACTATCGTCTTGAGTCCAACCCGGTAAGACACGAC
TTATCGCCACTGGCAGCAGCCACTGGTAACAGGATTAGCAGAGCGAGGTATGTAGGCGGTGCTACAGAGT
TCTTGAAGTGGTGGCCTAACTACGGCTACACTAGAAGAACAGTATTTGGTATCTGCGCTCTGCTGAAGCC
AGTTACCTTCGGAAAAAGAGTTGGTAGCTCTTGATCCGGCAAACAAACCACCGCTGGTAGCGGTGGTTTT
TTTGTTTGCAAGCAGCAGATTACGCGCAGAAAAAAAGGATCTCAAGAAGATCCTTTGATCTTTTCTACGG
GGTCTGACGCTCAGTGGAACGAAAACTCACGTTAAG
Features (pLannotate 1.2.2; 14 found; start..end, strand, type, name):
    110..970     -  CDS            AmpR: β-lactamase; bla; confers resistance to ampicillin, carbenicillin, and related antibiotics
    971..1075    -  promoter       AmpR promoter: bla
   1170..1205    +  CDS            rop (fragment): Rop protein, which maintains plasmids at low copy number; rop
   1307..1406    +  misc_feature   bom (fragment): basis of mobility region from pBR322
   1412..1569    -  CDS            lacZα (fragment): LacZα fragment of β-galactosidase; lacZ fragment
   1639..1664    +  misc_feature   MCS (fragment): pBluescript multiple cloning site
   1664..2371    +  CDS            TagRFP: monomeric derivative of red fluorescent protein from Entacmaea quadricolor (Merzlyak et al., 2007) mammalian codon-optimized
   2372..2437    +  CDS            3xFLAG: three tandem FLAG® epitope tags, followed by an enterokinase cleavage site
   2437..2472    +  misc_feature   MCS (fragment): pUC18/19 multiple cloning site
   2509..2525    -  protein_bind   lac operator: The lac repressor binds to the lac operator to inhibit transcription in E. coli. This inhibition can be relieved by adding lactose or isopropyl-β-D-thiogalactopyranoside (IPTG). lac repressor encoded by lacI
   2533..2563    -  promoter       lac promoter: promoter for the E. coli lac operon
   2578..2599    -  protein_bind   CAP binding site: CAP binding activates transcription in the presence of cAMP. E. coli catabolite activator protein
   2612..2704    -  CDS            lacI (fragment): lac repressor; lacI; The lac repressor binds to the lac operator to inhibit transcription in E. coli. This inhibition can be relieved by adding lactose or isopropyl-β-D-thiogalactopyranoside (IPTG).
   2887..3475    -  rep_origin     ori: high-copy-number ColE1/pMB1/pBR322/pUC origin of replication
