[The description below was written by a language model from this plasmid's Addgene catalogue record and pLannotate feature annotations shown in this document.]
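Description:
pAP974-1 is a small (about 3.5 kb) pUC19-based cloning plasmid that stores a modular tagging cassette, TEV::linker::tagRFP::3XFlag, for genome editing in C. elegans. It is maintained in E. coli as a high-copy plasmid through the ColE1/pUC origin and is selected with ampicillin via the β-lactamase gene and its native promoter. The remaining annotated backbone elements are typical pUC19 remnants: fragments of lacZα, lacI, rop and bom, together with the lac promoter, lac operator and CAP binding site flanking the multiple cloning site.

The insert was placed in the cloning site by ligation-independent cloning and is flanked by the standard M13 forward and reverse primer sites. The feature table identifies a TagRFP coding sequence (a monomeric red fluorescent protein derived from Entacmaea quadricolor) followed directly by a 3xFLAG epitope tag. The TEV protease cleavage site and linker named in the catalogue entry are not annotated separately; they would be expected just upstream of TagRFP, but the table does not confirm their position. The cassette lies on the opposite strand from the lac promoter, and no eukaryotic promoter or 3′ UTR is annotated. So although the plasmid is catalogued as a bacterial expression vector, it appears to serve as a template source rather than an expression construct.

According to the associated publication on CRISPR-Cas9 editing with linear repair templates in C. elegans, its likely use is as a PCR template for amplifying the tag with added homology arms. This would allow in-frame knock-in at an endogenous locus, giving a fusion protein that can be imaged by red fluorescence, detected or purified through FLAG, and released from the tag by TEV cleavage.
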