Addgene plasmid #99497: pAP974-1
Purpose: TEV::linker::tagRFP::3XFlag
Depositing lab: Geraldine Seydoux. Depositing organization: Johns Hopkins University and School of Medicine. Publication: Precision genome editing using CRISPR-Cas9 and linear repair templates in C. elegans. Paix A, Folkmann A, Seydoux G. Methods. 2017 May 15;121-122:86-93. doi: 10.1016/j.ymeth.2017.03.023. Epub 2017 Apr 7. PubMed 28392263.
Backbone
  Vector backbone: pUC19
  Vector type: Bacterial Expression
Growth in bacteria
  Bacterial resistance: Ampicillin, 100 μg/mL
  Growth temperature: 37°C
  Growth strain: DH5alpha
  Copy number: High Copy
Gene/Insert
  Gene/Insert name: TEV::linker::tagRFP::3XFlag
  Species: C. elegans (nematode)
  Cloning method: Ligation Independent Cloning
  Sequencing primers: 5′ M13pUC-Fwd; 3′ M13pUC-Rev
Terms and licenses: Academic/Nonprofit Terms; Industry Terms: Not Available to Industry
How to cite: pAP974-1 was a gift from Geraldine Seydoux (Addgene plasmid # 99497 ; http://n2t.net/addgene:99497 ; RRID:Addgene_99497)
