>Addgene plasmid #99497 | pAP974-1 | depositor partial sequence | sequence record 182183 | Insert + 15bp up/downstream in Plasmid. See for details the File S1 from Paix et al, Methods 2017
CGGTACCCGGGGATCGAGAACCTCTACTTCCAAGGATGCCCGGGGGATCGGTGGAGCTCCACCGGTGGCG
GCCGCTCTAGAACTAGTGTGTCTAAGGGCGAAGAGCTGATTAAGGAGAACATGCACATGAAGCTGTACAT
GGAGGGCACCGTGAACAACCACCACTTCAAATGCACATCCGAGGGCGAAGGCAAGCCCTACGAGGGCACC
CAGACCATGAGAATCAAGGTGGTCGAGGGCGGCCCTCTCCCCTTCGCCTTTGACATCCTGGCTACCAGCT
TCATGTACGGCAGCAGAACCTTCATCAACCACACCCAGGGCATCCCCGACTTCTTTAAGCAGTCCTTTCC
TGAGGGCTTCACATGGGAGAGAGTCACCACATACGAAGACGGGGGCGTGCTGACCGCTACCCAGGACACC
AGCCTCCAGGACGGCTGTCTCATCTACAACGTCAAGATCAGAGGGGTGAACTTCCCATCCAACGGCCCTG
TGATGCAGAAGAAAACACTCGGCTGGGAGGCCAATACCGAGATGCTGTACCCCGCTGACGGCGGCCTGGA
AGGCAGAAGCGACATGGCCCTGAAGCTCGTGGGCGGGGGCCACCTGATCTGCAATTTCAAGACCACATAC
AGATCCAAGAAACCCGCTAAGAACCTCAAGATGCCCGGCGTCTACTATGTGGACCACAGACTGGAAAGAA
TCAAAGAGGCCGACAAAGAGACCTACGTCGAGCAGCACGAGGTGGCTGTGGCCAGATACTGCGACCTCCC
TAGCAAACTGGGGCACAAACTTAATGACTACAAAGACCATGACGGTGATTATAAAGATCATGATATCGAT
TACAAGGATGACGATGACAAGGATCCTCTAGAGTCG
